Addgene plasmid #148989: pGBW-m4046578
Purpose: Yeast Expression plasmid for SARS-CoV-2 N (nucleocapsid)
Depositing lab: Ginkgo Bioworks & Benjie Chen. Depositing organization: Ginkgo Bioworks.
Backbone
  Vector backbone: AmpR; 2u URA3
  Backbone size w/o insert (bp): 4078
  Vector type: Yeast Expression
  Selectable markers: URA3
Growth in bacteria
  Bacterial resistance: Ampicillin, 100 μg/mL
  Growth temperature: 37°C
  Growth strain: DH5alpha
  Copy number: High Copy
Gene/Insert
  Gene/Insert name: SARS-CoV-2 N (nucleocapsid) (alt names: nucleocapsid phosphoprotein; N protein)
  Species: S. cerevisiae (budding yeast); Severe acute respiratory syndrome coronavirus 2
  Insert size (bp): 1253
  Mutation: wt
  Entrez Gene: N (a.k.a. GU280_gp10)
  Promoter: pTEF1
  Tag / fusion protein: Cleavable thrombin;MBP (C terminal on backbone)
  Cloning method: Unknown
Resource information
  A portion of this plasmid was derived from a plasmid made by: GinkgoBioworks
Depositor comments: NCBI Reference Sequence: YP_009724397.2. Created by gene synthesis with Not1 site. NGS used for QC was performed by Ginkgo and may not fully cover the entire plasmid.
How to cite: pGBW-m4046578 was a gift from Ginkgo Bioworks & Benjie Chen (Addgene plasmid # 148989 ; http://n2t.net/addgene:148989 ; RRID:Addgene_148989)
