[The description below was written by a language model from this plasmid's Addgene catalogue record and pLannotate feature annotations shown in this document.]
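Description:
pGBW-m4046578 is a yeast episomal expression plasmid for producing the SARS-CoV-2 nucleocapsid (N) protein in Saccharomyces cerevisiae. It is a shuttle vector. In E. coli it replicates from a high-copy ColE1/pUC-type origin and is selected with ampicillin, with the β-lactamase gene annotated as driven by a cat promoter. In yeast it is maintained at multiple copies by the 2μ origin and selected through URA3, which complements uracil auxotrophy and can be counterselected with 5-FOA. The bacterial modules are flanked by short insulating terminators (T3Te, T7Te, tonB). The annotation also picks up a short rop-like segment adjacent to AmpR, although the catalogue entry lists the plasmid as high copy.

The expression cassette uses the constitutive TEF1 promoter (from the gene for translation elongation factor EF-1α) to drive the wild-type N coding sequence, which was made by gene synthesis against the NCBI reference protein. The listing of budding yeast alongside the virus as the insert species may indicate host-adapted codon usage, but the record does not say so explicitly. N is followed in the same orientation by an E. coli malE fragment encoding maltose-binding protein, and the cassette ends at a CYC1 terminator. According to the catalogue, this MBP is a C-terminal tag carried on the backbone and joined through a thrombin cleavage site. MBP generally aids solubility and allows amylose affinity purification, after which the tag can be removed. The thrombin site itself is not separately annotated in the feature table.

The plasmid is suited to recombinant production and purification of N protein from yeast. The depositor notes that the sequencing used for quality control may not cover the entire plasmid.
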