Features (pLannotate 1.2.2; 14 found; start..end, strand, type, name):
     10..417     +  promoter       TEF1 promoter: S. cerevisiae TEF1; promoter for EF-1α
    431..1687    +  CDS            N: NCAP_SARS2 - Experimental evidence at protein level: Swiss-Prot protein existence level 1. Packages the positive strand viral genome RNA into a helical ribonucleocapsid (RNP) and plays a fundamental role during virion assembly through its interactions with the viral genome and membrane protein M. Plays an important role in enhancing the efficiency of subgenomic viral RNA transcription as well as viral replication (By similarity). May modulate transforming growth factor-beta signaling by binding host smad3 (By similarity). From Severe acute respiratory syndrome coronavirus 2 (2019-nCoV) (SARS-C
   1703..2803    +  CDS            malE (fragment): MALE_ECO57 - Experimental evidence at protein level: Swiss-Prot protein existence level 1. Part of the ABC transporter complex MalEFGK involved in maltose/maltodextrin import. Binds maltose and higher maltodextrins. From Escherichia coli O157:H7.
   2832..3004    +  terminator     CYC1 terminator (fragment): S. cerevisiae CYC1; transcription terminator for CYC1
   3040..3216    +  promoter       URA3 promoter (fragment): S. cerevisiae URA3
   3217..4020    +  CDS            URA3: orotidine-5'-phosphate decarboxylase, required for uracil biosynthesis; S. cerevisiae URA3; yeast auxotrophic marker, counterselectable with 5-fluoroorotic acid (5-FOA)
   4103..5085    -  rep_origin     2μ ori: yeast 2μ plasmid origin of replication
   5163..5192    +  terminator     T3Te terminator: phage T3 early transcription terminator
   5214..5801    +  rep_origin     ori: high-copy-number ColE1/pMB1/pBR322/pUC origin of replication
   5813..5840    -  terminator     T7Te terminator: phage T7 early transcription terminator
   5864..6055    -  CDS            rop: Rop protein, which maintains plasmids at low copy number; rop
   6056..6916    -  CDS            AmpR: β-lactamase; bla; confers resistance to ampicillin, carbenicillin, and related antibiotics
   6917..7019    -  promoter       cat promoter: promoter of the E. coli cat gene encoding chloramphenicol acetyltransferase
   7020..7051    -  terminator     tonB terminator: bidirectional E. coli tonB-P14 transcription terminator
>Addgene plasmid #148989 | pGBW-m4046578 | addgene full sequence | sequence record 297659 | Ginkgo NGS Result
GCGGCCGCCCCACACACCATAGCTTCAAAATGTTTCTACTCCTTTTTTACTCTTCCAGATTTTCTCGGAC
TCCGCGCATCGCCGTACCACTTCAAAACACCCAAGCACAGCATACTAAATTTCCCCTCTTTCTTCCTCTA
GGGTGTCGTTAATTACCCGTACTAAAGGTTTGGAAAAGAAAAAAGAGACCGCCTCGTTTCTTTTTCTTCG
TCGAAAAAGGCAATAAAAATTTTTATCACGTTTCTTTTTCTTGAAAATTTTTTTTTTTGATTTTTTTCTC
TTTCGATGACCTCCCATTGATATTTAAGTTAATAAACGGTCTTCAATTTCTCAAGTTTCAGTTTCATTTT
TCTTGTTCTATTACAACTTTTTTTACTTCTTGCTCATTAGAAAGAAAGCATAGCAATCTAATCTAAGTTT
TAATTACAAAATGTCTGATAATGGACCCCAAAATCAGCGAAATGCACCCCGCATTACGTTTGGTGGACCC
TCAGATTCAACTGGCAGTAACCAGAATGGAGAACGCAGTGGGGCGCGATCAAAACAACGTCGGCCCCAAG
GTTTACCCAATAATACTGCGTCTTGGTTCACCGCTCTCACTCAACATGGCAAGGAAGACCTTAAATTCCC
TCGAGGACAAGGCGTTCCAATTAACACCAATAGCAGTCCAGATGACCAAATTGGCTACTACCGAAGAGCT
ACCAGACGAATTCGTGGTGGTGACGGTAAAATGAAAGATCTCAGTCCAAGATGGTATTTCTACTACCTAG
GAACTGGGCCAGAAGCTGGACTTCCCTATGGTGCTAACAAAGACGGCATCATATGGGTTGCAACTGAGGG
AGCCTTGAATACACCAAAAGATCACATTGGCACCCGCAATCCTGCTAACAATGCTGCAATCGTGCTACAA
CTTCCTCAAGGAACAACATTGCCAAAAGGCTTCTACGCAGAAGGGAGCAGAGGCGGCAGTCAAGCCTCTT
CTCGTTCCTCATCACGTAGTCGCAACAGTTCAAGAAATTCAACTCCAGGCAGCAGTAGGGGAACTTCTCC
TGCTAGAATGGCTGGCAATGGCGGTGATGCTGCTCTTGCTTTGCTGCTGCTTGACAGATTGAACCAGCTT
GAGAGCAAAATGTCTGGTAAAGGCCAACAACAACAAGGCCAAACTGTCACTAAGAAATCTGCTGCTGAGG
CTTCTAAGAAGCCTCGGCAAAAACGTACTGCCACTAAAGCATACAATGTAACACAAGCTTTCGGCAGACG
TGGTCCAGAACAAACCCAAGGAAATTTTGGGGACCAGGAACTAATCAGACAAGGAACTGATTACAAACAT
TGGCCGCAAATTGCACAATTTGCCCCCAGCGCTTCAGCGTTCTTCGGAATGTCGCGCATTGGCATGGAAG
TCACACCTTCGGGAACGTGGTTGACCTACACAGGTGCCATCAAATTGGATGACAAAGATCCAAATTTCAA
AGATCAAGTCATTTTGCTGAATAAGCATATTGACGCATACAAAACATTCCCACCAACAGAGCCTAAAAAG
GACAAAAAGAAGAAGGCTGATGAAACTCAAGCCTTACCGCAGAGACAGAAGAAACAGCAAACTGTGACTC
TTCTTCCTGCTGCAGATTTGGATGATTTCTCCAAACAATTGCAACAATCCATGAGCAGTGCTGACTCAAC
TCAGGCCCTCGTGCCGAGAGGTTCTAAAATCGAGGAAGGTAAGCTAGTCATTTGGATAAATGGAGATAAG
GGTTACAACGGTTTGGCAGAAGTAGGCAAGAAATTTGAAAAGGACACAGGTATCAAGGTGACGGTTGAAC
ATCCAGACAAGTTAGAAGAAAAATTCCCTCAAGTTGCTGCTACTGGTGATGGTCCCGACATTATTTTCTG
GGCCCACGATCGTTTTGGTGGATATGCTCAGTCAGGTTTGCTGGCTGAGATCACCCCAGACAAGGCCTTC
CAAGATAAATTGTACCCATTCACTTGGGATGCTGTCAGATACAACGGTAAGCTTATAGCATATCCAATTG
CTGTTGAAGCCTTATCGTTGATCTACAATAAGGACTTGTTACCTAACCCACCAAAGACATGGGAAGAAAT
TCCAGCTTTGGATAAAGAGCTAAAGGCCAAGGGAAAAAGCGCTTTGATGTTTAACTTACAAGAACCTTAT
TTCACCTGGCCATTAATCGCTGCTGACGGTGGTTACGCATTTAAATACGAAAACGGTAAGTATGACATTA
AGGATGTCGGCGTTGATAATGCTGGTGCAAAGGCTGGTTTGACCTTCTTGGTTGATTTAATAAAGAATAA
ACACATGAACGCTGACACTGACTACTCTATCGCCGAAGCCGCTTTCAACAAGGGTGAAACTGCTATGACC
ATAAATGGTCCATGGGCCTGGAGTAACATTGATACTTCTAAAGTAAACTATGGTGTCACTGTTTTGCCTA
CATTCAAAGGCCAACCATCCAAGCCCTTTGTCGGTGTTCTATCCGCTGGCATCAATGCTGCTTCTCCAAA
CAAGGAGCTAGCTAAAGAATTTTTGGAAAATTACTTGTTAACTGACGAAGGTTTGGAGGCCGTTAACAAG
GACAAGCCATTGGGTGCTGTCGCTTTGAAATCTTACGAAGAAGAATTGGCTAAGGATCCCAGAATTGCCG
CTACCATGGAGAACGCCCAAAAGGGTGAAATTATGCCAAACATCCCACAAATGTCAGCCTTCTGGTACGC
AGTTAGGACTGCCGTGATTAATGCTGCTTCCGGTAGACAAACCGTCGACGAAGCATTAAAAGATGCTCAA
ACGTAAACAGGCCCCTTTTCCTTTGTCGATATCATGTAATTAGTTATGTCACGCTTACATTCACGCCCTC
CTCCCACATCCGCTCTAACCGAAAAGGAAGGAGTTAGACAACCTGAAGTCTAGGTCCCTATTTATTTTTT
TTAATAGTTATGTTAGTATTAAGAACGTTATTTATATTTCAAATTTTTCTTTTTTTTCTGTACAAAGCGG
CCGCCGAACCACTAGTGCACTGCAGTACACGGTTTCCTTGAAATTTTTTTGATTCGGTAATCTCCGAACA
GAAGGAAGAACGAAGGAAGGAGCACAGACTTAGATTGGTATATATACGCATATGTAGTGTTGAAGAAACA
TGAAATTGCCCAGTATTCTTAACCCAACTGCACAGAACAAAAACGTGCAGGAAACGAAGATAAATCATGT
CGAAAGCTACATATAAGGAACGTGCTGCTACTCATCCTAGTCCTGTTGCTGCCAAGCTATTTAATATCAT
GCACGAAAAGCAAACAAACTTGTGTGCTTCATTGGATGTTCGTACCACCAAGGAATTACTGGAGTTAGTT
GAAGCATTAGGTCCCAAAATTTGTTTACTAAAAACACATGTGGATATCTTGACTGATTTTTCCATGGAGG
GCACAGTTAAGCCGCTAAAGGCATTATCCGCCAAGTACAATTTTTTACTCTTCGAGGACAGAAAATTTGC
TGACATTGGTAATACAGTCAAATTGCAGTACTCTGCGGGTGTATACAGAATAGCAGAATGGGCAGACATT
ACGAATGCACACGGTGTGGTGGGCCCAGGTATTGTTAGCGGTTTGAAGCAGGCGGCAGAAGAAGTAACAA
AGGAACCTAGAGGCCTTTTGATGTTAGCAGAATTGTCATGCAAGGGCTCCCTATCTACTGGAGAATATAC
TAAGGGTACTGTTGACATTGCGAAGAGCGACAAAGATTTTGTTATCGGCTTTATTGCTCAAAGAGACATG
GGTGGAAGAGATGAAGGTTACGATTGGTTGATTATGACACCCGGTGTGGGTTTAGATGACAAGGGAGATG
CATTGGGTCAACAGTATAGAACCGTGGATGATGTGGTTTCTACAGGATCTGACATTATTATTGTTGGAAG
AGGACTATTTGCAAAGGGAAGGGATGCTAAGGTAGAGGGTGAACGTTACAGAAAAGCAGGCTGGGAAGCA
TATTTGAGAAGATGCGGCCAGCAAAACTAAAAAACTGTATTATAAGTAAATGCATGTATACTAAACTCAC
AAATTAGAGCTTCAATTTAATTATATCAGTTATTACCCGAGTAACGAAGCATCTGTGCTTCATTTTGTAG
AACAAAAATGCAACGCGAGAGCGCTAATTTTTCAAACAAAGAATCTGAGCTGCATTTTTACAGAACAGAA
ATGCAACGCGAAAGCGCTATTTTACCAACGAAGAATCTGTGCTTCATTTTTGTAAAACAAAAATGCAACG
CGAGAGCGCTAATTTTTCAAACAAAGAATCTGAGCTGCATTTTTACAGAACAGAAATGCAACGCGAGAGC
GCTATTTTACCAACAAAGAATCTATACTTCTTTTTTGTTCTACAAAAATGCATCCCGAGAGCGCTATTTT
TCTAACAAAGCATCTTAGATTACTTTTTTTCTCCTTTGTGCGCTCTATAATGCAGTCTCTTGATAACTTT
TTGCACTGTAGGTCCGTTAAGGTTAGAAGAAGGCTACTTTGGTGTCTATTTTCTCTTCCATAAAAAAAGC
CTGACTCCACTTCCCGCGTTTACTGATTACTAGCGAAGCTGCGGGTGCATTTTTTCAAGATAAAGGCATC
CCCGATTATATTCTATACCGATGTGGATTGCGCATACTTTGTGAACAGAAAGTGATAGCGTTGATGATTC
TTCATTGGTCAGAAAATTATGAACGGTTTCTTCTATTTTGTCTCTATATACTACGTATAGGAAATGTTTA
CATTTTCGTATTGTTTTCGATTCACTCTATGAATAGTTCTTACTACAATTTTTTTGTCTAAAGAGTAATA
CTAGAGATAAACATAAAAAATGTAGAGGTCGAGTTTAGATGCAAGTTCAAGGAGCGAAAGGTGGATGGGT
AGGTTATATAGGGATATAGCACAGAGATATATAGCAAAGAGATACTTTTGAGCAATGTTTGTGGAAGCGG
TATTCGCAATATTTTAGTAGCTCGTTACAGTCCGGTGCGTTTTTGGTTTTTTGAAAGTGCGTCATCAGAG
CGCTTTTGGTTTTCAAAAGCGCTCTGAAGTTCCTATACTTTCTAGCTAGAGAATAGGAACTTCCCGAGCG
GCCGCGTGTTACAAGCTTGACTCCAGCGTAACTGGACTGCAATCAACTCACTGGCTCACCTTCACGGGTG
GGCCTTTCTTCGGTAGAAAATCAAAGGATCTTCTTGAGATCCTTTTTTTCTGCGCGTAATCTGCTGCTTG
CAAACAAAAAAACCACCGCTACCAGCGGTGGTTTGTTTGCCGGATCAAGAGCTACCAACTCTTTTTCCGA
GGTAACTGGCTTCAGCAGAGCGCAGATACCAAATACTGTTCTTCTAGTGTAGCCGTAGTTAGGCCACCAC
TTCAAGAACTCTGTAGCACCGCCTACATACCTCGCTCTGCTAATCCTGTTACCAGTGGCTGCTGCCAGTG
GCGATAAGTCGTGTCTTACCGGGTTGGACTCAAGACGATAGTTACCGGATAAGGCGCAGCGGTCGGGCTG
AACGGGGGGTTCGTGCACACAGCCCAGCTTGGAGCGAACGACCTACACCGAACTGAGATACCTACAGCGT
GAGCTATGAGAAAGCGCCACGCTTCCCGAAGGGAGAAAGGCGGACAGGTATCCGGTAAGCGGCAGGGTCG
GAACAGGAGAGCGCACGAGGGAGCTTCCAGGGGTAAACGCCTGGTATCTTTATAGTCCTGTCGGGTTTCG
CCACCTCTGACTTGAGCATCGATTTTTGTGATGCTCGTCAGGGGGGCGGAGCCTATGGAAAAACGCCAGC
AACGCAGAAAGGCCCACCCGAAGGTGAGCCAGGTGATTACATTTGGGCCCTCATCAGAGGTTTTCACCGT
CATCACCGAAACGCGCGAGGCAGCTGCGGTAAAGCTCATCAGCGTGGTCGTGAAGCGATTCACAGATGTC
TGCCTGTTCATCCGCGTCCAGCTCGTTGAGTTTCTCCAGAAGCGTTAATGTCTGGCTTCTGATAAAGCGG
GCCATGTTAAGGGCGGTTTTTTCCTGTTTGGTCACTTACCAATGCTTAATCAGTGAGGCACCTATCTCAG
CGATCTGTCTATTTCGTTCATCCATAGTTGCCTGACTCCCCGTCGTGTAGATAACTACGATGCGGGAGGG
CTTACCATCTGGCCCCAGTGCTGCAATGATACCGCGAGACCCACGCTCACCGGCTCCAGATTTATCAGCA
ATAAACCAGCCAGCCGGGAGGGCCGAGCGCAGAAGTGATCCTGCAACTTTATCCGCCTCCATCCAGTCTA
TTAATTGTTGCCGGGAAGCTAGAGTAAGTAGTTCGCCAGTTAATAGTTTGCGCAACGTTGTTGCCATTGC
TACAGGCATCGTGGTGTCACGCTCGTCGTTTGGTATGGCTTCATTCAGCTCCGGTTCCCAACGATCAAGG
CGAGTTACATGATCCCCCATGTTGTGCAAAAAAGCGGTTAGCTCCTTCGGTCCTCCGATCGTTGCCAGAA
GTAAGTTGGCCGCAGTGTTATCACTCATGGTTATGGCAGCACTGCATAATTCTCTTACTGTCATGCCATC
CGTGAGATGCTTTTCTGTGACTGGTGAGTACTCAACCAAGTCATTCTGAGAATAGTGTATGCGGCGACCG
AGTTGCTCTTGCCCGGCGTCAATACGGGATAATACCGCGCCACATAGCAGAACTTTAAAAGTGCTCATCA
TTGGAAAACGTTCTTCGGGGCGTAAACTCTCAAGGATCTTACCGCTGTTGAGATCCAGTTCGATGTAACC
CACTCGTGCACCCAACTGATCTTCAGCATCTTTTACTTTCACCAGCGTTTCTGGGTGAGCAAAAACAGGA
AGGCAAAATGCCGCAAAAAAGGGAATAAGGGCGACACGGAAATGTTGAATACTCATTTTAGCTTCCTTAG
CTCCTGAAAATCTCGATAACTCAAAAAATACGCCCGGTAGTGATCTTATTTCATTATGGTGAAAGTTGGA
ACCTCTTACGTGCCGATCAAGTCAAAAGCCTCCGGTCGGAGGCTTTTGACTTTCTGCTATGGAGGTCAGG
TATGATTTAAATGGTCAGTTAGA
